Addgene plasmid #100988: Rp51a Hyperstabilized 5'SS
Purpose: pUC18 Hyperstabilized Rp51a 5'SS between HindIII and EcoRI; ATG/GTATGT -> AAG/GTAAGT
Depositing lab: Aaron Hoskins. Depositing organization: University of Wisconsin, Madison. Publication: Dynamics and consequences of spliceosome E complex formation. Larson JD, Hoskins AA. Elife. 2017 Aug 22;6. pii: 27592. doi: 10.7554/eLife.27592. PubMed 28829039.
Backbone
  Vector backbone: pUC18
  Vector type: Bacterial Expression, Yeast Expression
Growth in bacteria
  Bacterial resistance: Ampicillin, 100 μg/mL
  Growth temperature: 37°C
  Growth strain: DH5alpha
  Copy number: Unknown
Gene/Insert
  Gene/Insert name: RP51A
  Species: S. cerevisiae (budding yeast)
  Mutation: 5'ss mut ATG/GTATGT -> AAG/GTAAGT
  Entrez Gene: RPS17A (a.k.a. YML024W, RP51A, RPL51A)
  Cloning method: Restriction Enzyme; 5′ cloning site HindIII (unknown if destroyed); 3′ cloning site EcoRI (unknown if destroyed)
  Sequencing primers: 5′ M13 forward; 3′ M13 reverse
Terms and licenses: Academic/Nonprofit Terms; Industry Terms: Not Available to Industry
How to cite: Rp51a Hyperstabilized 5'SS was a gift from Aaron Hoskins (Addgene plasmid # 100988 ; http://n2t.net/addgene:100988 ; RRID:Addgene_100988)
