[The description below was written by a language model from this plasmid's Addgene catalogue record and pLannotate feature annotations shown in this document.]
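Description:
Rp51a Hyperstabilized 5'SS is a small (about 3.0 kb) pUC18-based plasmid carrying a mutated fragment of the budding yeast ribosomal protein gene RP51A (RPS17A), cloned between the HindIII and EcoRI sites of the polylinker. It is propagated in E. coli through the high-copy ColE1/pUC origin and selected with ampicillin via the β-lactamase gene and its own promoter. The remaining annotated backbone elements are the usual pUC remnants: a lacZα fragment interrupted by the insert, the lac promoter, operator and CAP binding site, and short lacI, rop and bom fragments. Although the catalogue lists the vector type as bacterial and yeast expression, no yeast origin, yeast selectable marker or yeast promoter appears in either feature table.

The insert region begins with a T7 promoter oriented toward the RP51A sequence. The automated annotation labels part of the downstream sequence as an archaeal rps17e homologue, which most likely reflects similarity to RPS17A coding sequence rather than an archaeal gene. The defining change is at the intron's 5' splice site, where the exon/intron junction is altered at two positions, one on each side of the boundary. The record calls this "hyperstabilized," and such changes generally extend base pairing with U1 snRNA. The T7 promoter suggests use as a template for in vitro transcription of a pre-mRNA splicing substrate, which fits the associated study of spliceosome E complex formation, though the record does not state this. The depositor and sequencing-derived records differ by a single nucleotide in length and have otherwise matching annotations.
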