Features (pLannotate 1.2.2; 12 found; start..end, strand, type, name):
    137..236     +  misc_feature   bom (fragment): basis of mobility region from pBR322
    242..396     -  CDS            lacZα (fragment): LacZα fragment of β-galactosidase; lacZ fragment
    420..438     +  promoter       T7 promoter: promoter for bacteriophage T7 RNA polymerase
    618..803     +  CDS            rps17e: RS17E_METTH - Experimental evidence at protein level: Swiss-Prot protein existence level 1. From Methanothermobacter thermautotrophicus (strain ATCC 29096 / DSM 1053 / JCM 10044 / NBRC 100330 / Delta H) (Methanobacterium thermoautotrophicum).
    848..864     -  protein_bind   lac operator: The lac repressor binds to the lac operator to inhibit transcription in E. coli. This inhibition can be relieved by adding lactose or isopropyl-β-D-thiogalactopyranoside (IPTG). lac repressor encoded by lacI
    872..902     -  promoter       lac promoter: promoter for the E. coli lac operon
    917..938     -  protein_bind   CAP binding site: CAP binding activates transcription in the presence of cAMP. E. coli catabolite activator protein
    951..1043    -  CDS            lacI (fragment): lac repressor; lacI; The lac repressor binds to the lac operator to inhibit transcription in E. coli. This inhibition can be relieved by adding lactose or isopropyl-β-D-thiogalactopyranoside (IPTG).
   1226..1814    -  rep_origin     ori: high-copy-number ColE1/pMB1/pBR322/pUC origin of replication
   1985..2845    -  CDS            AmpR: β-lactamase; bla; confers resistance to ampicillin, carbenicillin, and related antibiotics
   2846..2950    -  promoter       AmpR promoter: bla
   3045..35      +  CDS            rop (fragment) (across the origin): Rop protein, which maintains plasmids at low copy number; rop
>Addgene plasmid #100988 | Rp51a Hyperstabilized 5'SS | depositor full sequence | sequence record 190202 | Rp51a Hyperstabilized 5'SS sequence 3045 bps
TCGCGCGTTTCGGTGATGACGGTGAAAACCTCTGACACATGCAGCTCCCGGAGACGGTCACAGCTTGTCT
GTAAGCGGATGCCGGGAGCAGACAAGCCCGTCAGGGCGCGTCAGCGGGTGTTGGCGGGTGTCGGGGCTGG
CTTAACTATGCGGCATCAGAGCAGATTGTACTGAGAGTGCACCATATGCGGTGTGAAATACCGCACAGAT
GCGTAAGGAGAAAATACCGCATCAGGCGCCATTCGCCATTCAGGCTGCGCAACTGTTGGGAAGGGCGATC
GGTGCGGGCCTCTTCGCTATTACGCCAGCTGGCGAAAGGGGGATGTGCTGCAAGGCGATTAAGTTGGGTA
ACGCCAGGGTTTTCCCAGTCACGACGTTGTAAAACGACGGCCAGTGCCAAGCTTGATTACGCCAAGCTCT
AATACGACTCACTATAGGGGAAAGCTAGCTTGGGATCTCGAGACTAGCAATAACAAAAAGGTAAGTATAT
ATGGACTAAAGGAGGCTTTTAAGGACACGTAATATTGAGTCGACCGTGTTTTTGATATCAGTATACTAAC
AAGTTGAATTGCATTTACAAACTTTTTATTTTGTATTGCTTTTCGTCATTTTAATAGGGTAGAGTTAGAA
CCAAGACCGTCAAGCGTGCTTCTAAGGCTTTGATTGAACGTTACTATCCAAAGTTGACTTTGGATTTCCA
AACCAACAAGAGACTTTGTGATGAAATCGCCACTATCCAATCCAAGAGATTGAGAAACAAGATTGCTGGT
TACACCACCCATTTGATGAAGAGAATCCAAAAGGGTCGGAATTCGTAATCATGGTCATAGCTGTTTCCTG
TGTGAAATTGTTATCCGCTCACAATTCCACACAACATACGAGCCGGAAGCATAAAGTGTAAAGCCTGGGG
TGCCTAATGAGTGAGCTAACTCACATTAATTGCGTTGCGCTCACTGCCCGCTTTCCAGTCGGGAAACCTG
TCGTGCCAGCTGCATTAATGAATCGGCCAACGCGCGGGGAGAGGCGGTTTGCGTATTGGGCGCTCTTCCG
CTTCCTCGCTCACTGACTCGCTGCGCTCGGTCGTTCGGCTGCGGCGAGCGGTATCAGCTCACTCAAAGGC
GGTAATACGGTTATCCACAGAATCAGGGGATAACGCAGGAAAGAACATGTGAGCAAAAGGCCAGCAAAAG
GCCAGGAACCGTAAAAAGGCCGCGTTGCTGGCGTTTTTCCATAGGCTCCGCCCCCCTGACGAGCATCACA
AAAATCGACGCTCAAGTCAGAGGTGGCGAAACCCGACAGGACTATAAAGATACCAGGCGTTTCCCCCTGG
AAGCTCCCTCGTGCGCTCTCCTGTTCCGACCCTGCCGCTTACCGGATACCTGTCCGCCTTTCTCCCTTCG
GGAAGCGTGGCGCTTTCTCAAAGCTCACGCTGTAGGTATCTCAGTTCGGTGTAGGTCGTTCGCTCCAAGC
TGGGCTGTGTGCACGAACCCCCCGTTCAGCCCGACCGCTGCGCCTTATCCGGTAACTATCGTCTTGAGTC
CAACCCGGTAAGACACGACTTATCGCCACTGGCAGCAGCCACTGGTAACAGGATTAGCAGAGCGAGGTAT
GTAGGCGGTGCTACAGAGTTCTTGAAGTGGTGGCCTAACTACGGCTACACTAGAAGAACAGTATTTGGTA
TCTGCGCTCTGCTGAAGCCAGTTACCTTCGGAAAAAGAGTTGGTAGCTCTTGATCCGGCAAACAAACCAC
CGCTGGTAGCGGTGGTTTTTTTGTTTGCAAGCAGCAGATTACGCGCAGAAAAAAAGGATCTCAAGAAGAT
CCTTTGATCTTTTCTACGGGGTCTGACGCTCAGTGGAACGAAAACTCACGTTAAGGGATTTTGGTCATGA
GATTATCAAAAAGGATCTTCACCTAGATCCTTTTAAATTAAAAATGAAGTTTTAAATCAATCTAAAGTAT
ATATGAGTAAACTTGGTCTGACAGTTACCAATGCTTAATCAGTGAGGCACCTATCTCAGCGATCTGTCTA
TTTCGTTCATCCATAGTTGCCTGACTCCCCGTCGTGTAGATAACTACGATACGGGAGGGCTTACCATCTG
GCCCCAGTGCTGCAATGATACCGCGAGACCCACGCTCACCGGCTCCAGATTTATCAGCAATAAACCAGCC
AGCCGGAAGGGCCGAGCGCAGAAGTGGTCCTGCAACTTTATCCGCCTCCATCCAGTCTATTAATTGTTGC
CGGGAAGCTAGAGTAAGTAGTTCGCCAGTTAATAGTTTGCGCAACGTTGTTGCCATTGCTACAGGCATCG
TGGTGTCACGCTCGTCGTTTGGTATGGCTTCATTCAGCTCCGGTTCCCAACGATCAAGGCGAGTTACATG
ATCCCCCATGTTGTGCAAAAAAGCGGTTAGCTCCTTCGGTCCTCCGATCGTTGTCAGAAGTAAGTTGGCC
GCAGTGTTATCACTCATGGTTATGGCAGCACTGCATAATTCTCTTACTGTCATGCCATCCGTAAGATGCT
TTTCTGTGACTGGTGAGTACTCAACCAAGTCATTCTGAGAATAGTGTATGCGGCGACCGAGTTGCTCTTG
CCCGGCGTCAATACGGGATAATACCGCGCCACATAGCAGAACTTTAAAAGTGCTCATCATTGGAAAACGT
TCTTCGGGGCGAAAACTCTCAAGGATCTTACCGCTGTTGAGATCCAGTTCGATGTAACCCACTCGTGCAC
CCAACTGATCTTCAGCATCTTTTACTTTCACCAGCGTTTCTGGGTGAGCAAAAACAGGAAGGCAAAATGC
CGCAAAAAAGGGAATAAGGGCGACACGGAAATGTTGAATACTCATACTCTTCCTTTTTCAATATTATTGA
AGCATTTATCAGGGTTATTGTCTCATGAGCGGATACATATTTGAATGTATTTAGAAAAATAAACAAATAG
GGGTTCCGCGCACATTTCCCCGAAAAGTGCCACCTGACGTCTAAGAAACCATTATTATCATGACATTAAC
CTATAAAAATAGGCGTATCACGAGGCCCTTTCGTC
