Features (pLannotate 1.2.2; 12 found; start..end, strand, type, name):
    137..236     +  misc_feature   bom (fragment): basis of mobility region from pBR322
    242..396     -  CDS            lacZα (fragment): LacZα fragment of β-galactosidase; lacZ fragment
    420..438     +  promoter       T7 promoter: promoter for bacteriophage T7 RNA polymerase
    618..803     +  CDS            rps17e: RS17E_METTH - Experimental evidence at protein level: Swiss-Prot protein existence level 1. From Methanothermobacter thermautotrophicus (strain ATCC 29096 / DSM 1053 / JCM 10044 / NBRC 100330 / Delta H) (Methanobacterium thermoautotrophicum).
    847..863     -  protein_bind   lac operator: The lac repressor binds to the lac operator to inhibit transcription in E. coli. This inhibition can be relieved by adding lactose or isopropyl-β-D-thiogalactopyranoside (IPTG). lac repressor encoded by lacI
    871..901     -  promoter       lac promoter: promoter for the E. coli lac operon
    916..937     -  protein_bind   CAP binding site: CAP binding activates transcription in the presence of cAMP. E. coli catabolite activator protein
    950..1042    -  CDS            lacI (fragment): lac repressor; lacI; The lac repressor binds to the lac operator to inhibit transcription in E. coli. This inhibition can be relieved by adding lactose or isopropyl-β-D-thiogalactopyranoside (IPTG).
   1225..1813    -  rep_origin     ori: high-copy-number ColE1/pMB1/pBR322/pUC origin of replication
   1984..2844    -  CDS            AmpR: β-lactamase; bla; confers resistance to ampicillin, carbenicillin, and related antibiotics
   2845..2949    -  promoter       AmpR promoter: bla
   3044..35      +  CDS            rop (fragment) (across the origin): Rop protein, which maintains plasmids at low copy number; rop
>Addgene plasmid #100988 | Rp51a Hyperstabilized 5'SS | addgene full sequence | sequence record 194322 | Addgene NGS Result
TCGCGCGTTTCGGTGATGACGGTGAAAACCTCTGACACATGCAGCTCCCGGAGACGGTCACAGCTTGTCT
GTAAGCGGATGCCGGGAGCAGACAAGCCCGTCAGGGCGCGTCAGCGGGTGTTGGCGGGTGTCGGGGCTGG
CTTAACTATGCGGCATCAGAGCAGATTGTACTGAGAGTGCACCATATGCGGTGTGAAATACCGCACAGAT
GCGTAAGGAGAAAATACCGCATCAGGCGCCATTCGCCATTCAGGCTGCGCAACTGTTGGGAAGGGCGATC
GGTGCGGGCCTCTTCGCTATTACGCCAGCTGGCGAAAGGGGGATGTGCTGCAAGGCGATTAAGTTGGGTA
ACGCCAGGGTTTTCCCAGTCACGACGTTGTAAAACGACGGCCAGTGCCAAGCTTGATTACGCCAAGCTCT
AATACGACTCACTATAGGGGAAAGCTAGCTTGGGATCTCGAGACTAGCAATAACAAAAAGGTAAGTATAT
ATGGACTAAAGGAGGCTTTTAAGGACACGTAATATTGAGTCGACCGTGTTTTTGATATCAGTATACTAAC
AAGTTGAATTGCATTTACAAACTTTTTATTTTGTATTGCTTTTCGTCATTTTAATAGGGTAGAGTTAGAA
CCAAGACCGTCAAGCGTGCTTCTAAGGCTTTGATTGAACGTTACTATCCAAAGTTGACTTTGGATTTCCA
AACCAACAAGAGACTTTGTGATGAAATCGCCACTATCCAATCCAAGAGATTGAGAAACAAGATTGCTGGT
TACACCACCCATTTGATGAAGAGAATCCAAAAGGGTCGGAATTCGTAATCATGTCATAGCTGTTTCCTGT
GTGAAATTGTTATCCGCTCACAATTCCACACAACATACGAGCCGGAAGCATAAAGTGTAAAGCCTGGGGT
GCCTAATGAGTGAGCTAACTCACATTAATTGCGTTGCGCTCACTGCCCGCTTTCCAGTCGGGAAACCTGT
CGTGCCAGCTGCATTAATGAATCGGCCAACGCGCGGGGAGAGGCGGTTTGCGTATTGGGCGCTCTTCCGC
TTCCTCGCTCACTGACTCGCTGCGCTCGGTCGTTCGGCTGCGGCGAGCGGTATCAGCTCACTCAAAGGCG
GTAATACGGTTATCCACAGAATCAGGGGATAACGCAGGAAAGAACATGTGAGCAAAAGGCCAGCAAAAGG
CCAGGAACCGTAAAAAGGCCGCGTTGCTGGCGTTTTTCCATAGGCTCCGCCCCCCTGACGAGCATCACAA
AAATCGACGCTCAAGTCAGAGGTGGCGAAACCCGACAGGACTATAAAGATACCAGGCGTTTCCCCCTGGA
AGCTCCCTCGTGCGCTCTCCTGTTCCGACCCTGCCGCTTACCGGATACCTGTCCGCCTTTCTCCCTTCGG
GAAGCGTGGCGCTTTCTCATAGCTCACGCTGTAGGTATCTCAGTTCGGTGTAGGTCGTTCGCTCCAAGCT
GGGCTGTGTGCACGAACCCCCCGTTCAGCCCGACCGCTGCGCCTTATCCGGTAACTATCGTCTTGAGTCC
AACCCGGTAAGACACGACTTATCGCCACTGGCAGCAGCCACTGGTAACAGGATTAGCAGAGCGAGGTATG
TAGGCGGTGCTACAGAGTTCTTGAAGTGGTGGCCTAACTACGGCTACACTAGAAGAACAGTATTTGGTAT
CTGCGCTCTGCTGAAGCCAGTTACCTTCGGAAAAAGAGTTGGTAGCTCTTGATCCGGCAAACAAACCACC
GCTGGTAGCGGTGGTTTTTTTGTTTGCAAGCAGCAGATTACGCGCAGAAAAAAAGGATCTCAAGAAGATC
CTTTGATCTTTTCTACGGGGTCTGACGCTCAGTGGAACGAAAACTCACGTTAAGGGATTTTGGTCATGAG
ATTATCAAAAAGGATCTTCACCTAGATCCTTTTAAATTAAAAATGAAGTTTTAAATCAATCTAAAGTATA
TATGAGTAAACTTGGTCTGACAGTTACCAATGCTTAATCAGTGAGGCACCTATCTCAGCGATCTGTCTAT
TTCGTTCATCCATAGTTGCCTGACTCCCCGTCGTGTAGATAACTACGATACGGGAGGGCTTACCATCTGG
CCCCAGTGCTGCAATGATACCGCGAGACCCACGCTCACCGGCTCCAGATTTATCAGCAATAAACCAGCCA
GCCGGAAGGGCCGAGCGCAGAAGTGGTCCTGCAACTTTATCCGCCTCCATCCAGTCTATTAATTGTTGCC
GGGAAGCTAGAGTAAGTAGTTCGCCAGTTAATAGTTTGCGCAACGTTGTTGCCATTGCTACAGGCATCGT
GGTGTCACGCTCGTCGTTTGGTATGGCTTCATTCAGCTCCGGTTCCCAACGATCAAGGCGAGTTACATGA
TCCCCCATGTTGTGCAAAAAAGCGGTTAGCTCCTTCGGTCCTCCGATCGTTGTCAGAAGTAAGTTGGCCG
CAGTGTTATCACTCATGGTTATGGCAGCACTGCATAATTCTCTTACTGTCATGCCATCCGTAAGATGCTT
TTCTGTGACTGGTGAGTACTCAACCAAGTCATTCTGAGAATAGTGTATGCGGCGACCGAGTTGCTCTTGC
CCGGCGTCAATACGGGATAATACCGCGCCACATAGCAGAACTTTAAAAGTGCTCATCATTGGAAAACGTT
CTTCGGGGCGAAAACTCTCAAGGATCTTACCGCTGTTGAGATCCAGTTCGATGTAACCCACTCGTGCACC
CAACTGATCTTCAGCATCTTTTACTTTCACCAGCGTTTCTGGGTGAGCAAAAACAGGAAGGCAAAATGCC
GCAAAAAAGGGAATAAGGGCGACACGGAAATGTTGAATACTCATACTCTTCCTTTTTCAATATTATTGAA
GCATTTATCAGGGTTATTGTCTCATGAGCGGATACATATTTGAATGTATTTAGAAAAATAAACAAATAGG
GGTTCCGCGCACATTTCCCCGAAAAGTGCCACCTGACGTCTAAGAAACCATTATTATCATGACATTAACC
TATAAAAATAGGCGTATCACGAGGCCCTTTCGTC
